>Addgene plasmid #144576 | TFORF3100 | addgene full sequence | sequence record 404279 | Addgene NGS Result
TTAATGTAGTCTTATGCAATACTCTTGTAGTCTTGCAACATGGTAACGATGAGTTAGCAACATGCCTTAC
AAGGAGAGAAAAAGCACCGTGCATGCCGATTGGTGGAAGTAAGGTGGTACGATCGTGCCTTATTAGGAAG
GCAACAGACGGGTCTGACATGGATTGGACGAACCACTGAATTGCCGCATTGCAGAGATATTGTATTTAAG
TGCCTAGCTCGATACATAAACGGGTCTCTCTGGTTAGACCAGATCTGAGCCTGGGAGCTCTCTGGCTAAC
TAGGGAACCCACTGCTTAAGCCTCAATAAAGCTTGCCTTGAGTGCTTCAAGTAGTGTGTGCCCGTCTGTT
GTGTGACTCTGGTAACTAGAGATCCCTCAGACCCTTTTAGTCAGTGTGGAAAATCTCTAGCAGTGGCGCC
CGAACAGGGACTTGAAAGCGAAAGGGAAACCAGAGGAGCTCTCTCGACGCAGGACTCGGCTTGCTGAAGC
GCGCACGGCAAGAGGCGAGGGGCGGCGACTGGTGAGTACGCCAAAAATTTTGACTAGCGGAGGCTAGAAG
GAGAGAGATGGGTGCGAGAGCGTCAGTATTAAGCGGGGGAGAATTAGATCGCGATGGGAAAAAATTCGGT
TAAGGCCAGGGGGAAAGAAAAAATATAAATTAAAACATATAGTATGGGCAAGCAGGGAGCTAGAACGATT
CGCAGTTAATCCTGGCCTGTTAGAAACATCAGAAGGCTGTAGACAAATACTGGGACAGCTACAACCATCC
CTTCAGACAGGATCAGAAGAACTTAGATCATTATATAATACAGTAGCAACCCTCTATTGTGTGCATCAAA
GGATAGAGATAAAAGACACCAAGGAAGCTTTAGACAAGATAGAGGAAGAGCAAAACAAAAGTAAGACCAC
CGCACAGCAAGCGGCCGCTGATCTTCAGACCTGGAGGAGGAGATATGAGGGACAATTGGAGAAGTGAATT
ATATAAATATAAAGTAGTAAAAATTGAACCATTAGGAGTAGCACCCACCAAGGCAAAGAGAAGAGTGGTG
CAGAGAGAAAAAAGAGCAGTGGGAATAGGAGCTTTGTTCCTTGGGTTCTTGGGAGCAGCAGGAAGCACTA
TGGGCGCAGCGTCAATGACGCTGACGGTACAGGCCAGACAATTATTGTCTGGTATAGTGCAGCAGCAGAA
CAATTTGCTGAGGGCTATTGAGGCGCAACAGCATCTGTTGCAACTCACAGTCTGGGGCATCAAGCAGCTC
CAGGCAAGAATCCTGGCTGTGGAAAGATACCTAAAGGATCAACAGCTCCTGGGGATTTGGGGTTGCTCTG
GAAAACTCATTTGCACCACTGCTGTGCCTTGGAATGCTAGTTGGAGTAATAAATCTCTGGAACAGATTTG
GAATCACACGACCTGGATGGAGTGGGACAGAGAAATTAACAATTACACAAGCTTAATACACTCCTTAATT
GAAGAATCGCAAAACCAGCAAGAAAAGAATGAACAAGAATTATTGGAATTAGATAAATGGGCAAGTTTGT
GGAATTGGTTTAACATAACAAATTGGCTGTGGTATATAAAATTATTCATAATGATAGTAGGAGGCTTGGT
AGGTTTAAGAATAGTTTTTGCTGTACTTTCTATAGTGAATAGAGTTAGGCAGGGATATTCACCATTATCG
TTTCAGACCCACCTCCCAACCCCGAGGGGACCCATGCATTGCATCTCAATTAGTCAGCAACCAGGTGTGG
AAAGTCCCCAGGCTCCCCAGCAGGCAGAAGTATGCAAAGCATGCGTCTCAATTAGTCAGCAACCATAGTC
CCGCCCCTAACTCCGCCCATCCCGCCCCTAACTCCGCCCAGTTCCGCCCATTCTCCGCCCCATGGCTGAC
TAATTTTTTTTATTTATGCAGAGGCCGAGGCCGCCTCGGCCTCTGAGCTATTCCAGAAGTAGTGAGGAGG
CTTTTTTGGAGGCCTAGGCTTTTGCAAAAAGCTTTCTAGAGGTACCACCGGAGCTTACCATGACCGAGTA
CAAGCCCACGGTGCGCCTCGCCACCCGCGACGACGTCCCCAGGGCCGTACGCACCCTCGCCGCCGCGTTC
GCCGACTACCCCGCCACGCGCCACACCGTCGATCCGGACCGCCACATCGAGCGGGTCACCGAGCTGCAAG
AACTCTTCCTCACGCGCGTCGGGCTCGACATCGGCAAGGTGTGGGTCGCGGACGACGGCGCCGCCGTGGC
GGTCTGGACCACGCCGGAGAGCGTCGAAGCGGGGGCGGTGTTCGCCGAGATCGGCCCGCGCATGGCCGAG
TTGAGCGGTTCCCGGCTGGCCGCGCAGCAACAGATGGAAGGCCTCCTGGCGCCGCACCGGCCCAAGGAGC
CCGCGTGGTTCCTGGCCACCGTCGGCGTCTCGCCCGACCACCAGGGCAAGGGTCTGGGCAGCGCCGTCGT
GCTCCCCGGAGTGGAGGCGGCCGAGCGCGCCGGGGTGCCCGCCTTCCTGGAGACCTCCGCGCCCCGCAAC
CTCCCCTTCTACGAGCGGCTCGGCTTCACCGTCACCGCCGACGTCGAGGTGCCCGAAGGACCGCGCACCT
GGTGCATGACCCGCAAGCCCGGTGCCAGTTAACGAATTCTAGATCTTGAGACAAATGGCAGTATTCATCC
ACAATTTTAAAAGAAAAGGGGGGATTGGGGGGTACAGTGCAGGGGAAAGAATAGTAGACATAATAGCAAC
AGACATACAAACTAAAGAATTACAAAAACAAATTACAAAAATTCAAAATTTTCGGGTTTATTACAGGGAC
AGCAGAGATCCACTTTGGCGCCGGCTCGAGGCCTGCAGGTGCAAAGATGGATAAAGTTTTAAACAGAGAG
GAATCTTTGCAGCTAATGGACCTTCTAGGTCTTGAAAGGAGTGGGAATTGGCTCCGGTGCCCGTCAGTGG
GCAGAGCGCACATCGCCCACAGTCCCCGAGAAGTTGGGGGGAGGGGTCGGCAATTGAACCGGTGCCTAGA
GAAGGTGGCGCGGGGTAAACTGGGAAAGTGATGTCGTGTACTGGCTCCGCCTTTTTCCCGAGGGTGGGGG
AGAACCGTATATAAGTGCAGTAGTCGCCGTGAACGTTCTTTTTCGCAACGGGTTTGCCGCCAGAACACAG
GTAAGTGCCGTGTGTGGTTCCCGCGGGCCTGGCCTCTTTACGGGTTATGGCCCTTGCGTGCCTTGAATTA
CTTCCACCTGGCTGCAGTACGTGATTCTTGATCCCGAGCTTCGGGTTGGAAGTGGGTGGGAGAGTTCGAG
GCCTTGCGCTTAAGGAGCCCCTTCGCCTCGTGCTTGAGTTGAGGCCTGGCCTGGGCGCTGGGGCCGCCGC
GTGCGAATCTGGTGGCACCTTCGCGCCTGTCTCGCTGCTTTCGATAAGTCTCTAGCCATTTAAAATTTTT
GATGACCTGCTGCGACGCTTTTTTTCTGGCAAGATAGTCTTGTAAATGCGGGCCAAGATCTGCACACTGG
TATTTCGGTTTTTGGGGCCGCGGGCGGCGACGGGGCCCGTGCGTCCCAGCGCACATGTTCGGCGAGGCGG
GGCCTGCGAGCGCGGCCACCGAGAATCGGACGGGGGTAGTCTCAAGCTGGCCGGCCTGCTCTGGTGCCTG
GCCTCGCGCCGCCGTGTATCGCCCCGCCCTGGGCGGCAAGGCTGGCCCGGTCGGCACCAGTTGCGTGAGC
GGAAAGATGGCCGCTTCCCGGCCCTGCTGCAGGGAGCTCAAAATGGAGGACGCGGCGCTCGGGAGAGCGG
GCGGGTGAGTCACCCACACAAAGGAAAAGGGCCTTTCCGTCCTCAGCCGTCGCTTCATGTGACTCCACGG
AGTACCGGGCGCCGTCCAGGCACCTCGATTAGTTCTCGAGCTTTTGGAGTACGTCGTCTTTAGGTTGGGG
GGAGGGGTTTTATGCGATGGAGTTTCCCCACACTGAGTGGGTGGAGACTGAAGTTAGGCCAGCTTGGCAC
TTGATGTAATTCTCCTTGGAATTTGCCCTTTTTGAGTTTGGATCTTGGTTCATTCTCAAGCCTCAGACAG
TGGTTCAAAGTTTTTTTCTTCCATTTCAGGTGTCGTGAGGCTAGCATCGATTGATCAACAAGTTTGTACA
AAAAAGTTGGCATGGCGGAGTCGGCGCCTGCTCGGCACAGGAGAAAACGACGCTCCACACCTTTAACTTC
TTCCACACTTCCTTCACAAGCAACAGAGAAAAGCTCCTATTTTCAGACCACCGAGATTTCACTCTGGACG
GTGGTGGCCGCTATTCAGGCTGTGGAGAAGAAGATGGAGTCCCAGGCTGCCCGGCTACAGAGCCTGGAGG
GGCGCACGGGGACAGCCGAGAAGAAGCTGGCTGACTGCGAGAAGATGGCCGTGGAGTTCGGGAACCAGCT
GGAGGGCAAGTGGGCCGTGCTGGGGACCCTGCTGCAGGAGTATGGGCTACTGCAGAGGCGGCTGGAGAAC
GTGGAGAACCTGCTGCGCAACAGGAACTTCTGGATCCTGCGGCTGCCCCCGGGCAGCAAGGGGGAGGCCC
CCAAGGTGTCCAGGTCACTGGAGAATGATGGCGTCTGTTTCACCGAGCAGGAATGGGAGAATCTGGAGGA
TTGGCAGAAGGAGCTCTACAGAAACGTGATGGAGAGTAACTATGAGACACTGGTCTCTCTGAAGGTCCTT
GGCCAGACAGAGGGAGAAGCGGAGTTGGGTACAGAGATGCTGGGTGACTTGGAAGAGGAAGGTCCTGGTG
GTGCCCACCCAGCAGGTGGGGTCATGATCAAACAGGAGCTACAGTATACACAGGAAGGCCCTGCGGATCT
TCCTGGAGAGTTCTCATGCATTGCTGAAGAGCAGGCTTTCCTGAGCCCAGAGCAGACCGAACTCTGGGGT
GGTCAGGGCAGTTCTGTCCTCTTGGAAACAGGTCCTGGGGACTCTACTCTAGAGGAGCCTGTTGGTAGTA
GAGTTCCTAGCAGCAGCAGAACTGTGGGCTGCCCGAAGCAGAAATCTCATAGGCAGGTACAGCTGGACCA
GGAATGTGGGCAGGGCCTGAAGCTGAAAAAGGACACTTCCCGCCCCTACGAATGTTCTGAGTGTGAGATC
ACCTTCCGCTATAAGCAGCAGCTGGCCACACATCTGCGCAGCCACTCTGGGTGGGGGTCTTGTACACCTG
AGGAGCCAGAGGAGAGCCTTAGGCCCAGGCCACGGCTGAAACCACAGACCAAAAAGGCCAAGCTGCATCA
GTGTGATGTGTGCCTGAGGAGCTTCAGCTGCAAGGTGAGCCTGGTGACCCATCAGCGTTGCCACCTGCAG
GAGGGGCCCAGTGCCGGCCAGCATGTCCAAGAGAGGTTCTCACCCAACAGCCTGGTTGCCCTGCCTGGCC
ACATCCCTTGGAGGAAAAGCCGGAGTTCCCTCATCTGTGGTTACTGTGGCAAGAGCTTCAGTCACCCATC
TGACTTGGTGCGGCACCAGCGCATCCACACGGGTGAGCGGCCCTACAGCTGCACTGAGTGTGAGAAGAGC
TTTGTCCAGAAGCAGCACCTCCTGCAGCACCAGAAGATCCACCAGCGGGAGCGGGGTGGGCTGGCCCTGG
AGCCCGGAAGGCCCAATGGCCTGCTTTACCCAACTTTCTTGTACAAAGTGGTTGATATCGGTAAGCCTAT
CCCTAACCCTCTCCTCGGTCTCGATTCTACGTAGTAATGAACTAGTCCGTAACTTGAAAGTATTTCGATT
TCTTGGCTTTATATATCTTGTGGAAAGGACGATTCTATCAGTACCGACTGTTTGTCACGCGTTAAGTCGA
CAATCAACCTCTGGATTACAAAATTTGTGAAAGATTGACTGGTATTCTTAACTATGTTGCTCCTTTTACG
CTATGTGGATACGCTGCTTTAATGCCTTTGTATCATGCTATTGCTTCCCGTATGGCTTTCATTTTCTCCT
CCTTGTATAAATCCTGGTTGCTGTCTCTTTATGAGGAGTTGTGGCCCGTTGTCAGGCAACGTGGCGTGGT
GTGCACTGTGTTTGCTGACGCAACCCCCACTGGTTGGGGCATTGCCACCACCTGTCAGCTCCTTTCCGGG
ACTTTCGCTTTCCCCCTCCCTATTGCCACGGCGGAACTCATCGCCGCCTGCCTTGCCCGCTGCTGGACAG
GGGCTCGGCTGTTGGGCACTGACAATTCCGTGGTGTTGTCGGGGAAATCATCGTCCTTTCCTTGGCTGCT
CGCCTGTGTTGCCACCTGGATTCTGCGCGGGACGTCCTTCTGCTACGTCCCTTCGGCCCTCAATCCAGCG
GACCTTCCTTCCCGCGGCCTGCTGCCGGCTCTGCGGCCTCTTCCGCGTCTTCGCCTTCGCCCTCAGACGA
GTCGGATCTCCCTTTGGGCCGCCTCCCCGCGTCGACTTTAAGACCAATGACTTACAAGGCAGCTGTAGAT
CTTAGCCACTTTTTAAAAGAAAAGGGGGGACTGGAAGGGCTAATTCACTCCCAACGAAGACAAGATCTGC
TTTTTGCTTGTACTGGGTCTCTCTGGTTAGACCAGATCTGAGCCTGGGAGCTCTCTGGCTAACTAGGGAA
CCCACTGCTTAAGCCTCAATAAAGCTTGCCTTGAGTGCTTCAAGTAGTGTGTGCCCGTCTGTTGTGTGAC
TCTGGTAACTAGAGATCCCTCAGACCCTTTTAGTCAGTGTGGAAAATCTCTAGCAGTACGTATAGTAGTT
CATGTCATCTTATTATTCAGTATTTATAACTTGCAAAGAAATGAATATCAGAGAGTGAGAGGAACTTGTT
TATTGCAGCTTATAATGGTTACAAATAAAGCAATAGCATCACAAATTTCACAAATAAAGCATTTTTTTCA
CTGCATTCTAGTTGTGGTTTGTCCAAACTCATCAATGTATCTTATCATGTCTGGCTCTAGCTATCCCGCC
CCTAACTCCGCCCATCCCGCCCCTAACTCCGCCCAGTTCCGCCCATTCTCCGCCCCATGGCTGACTAATT
TTTTTTATTTATGCAGAGGCCGAGGCCGCCTCGGCCTCTGAGCTATTCCAGAAGTAGTGAGGAGGCTTTT
TTGGAGGCCTAGGGACGTACCCAATTCGCCCTATAGTGAGTCGTATTACGCGCGCTCACTGGCCGTCGTT
TTACAACGTCGTGACTGGGAAAACCCTGGCGTTACCCAACTTAATCGCCTTGCAGCACATCCCCCTTTCG
CCAGCTGGCGTAATAGCGAAGAGGCCCGCACCGATCGCCCTTCCCAACAGTTGCGCAGCCTGAATGGCGA
ATGGG
[124 nt withheld, positions 7286-7409]
C
[91 nt withheld, positions 7411-7501]
A
[49 nt withheld, positions 7503-7551]
CCTTTGACGTTGGAGTCCACGTTCTTT
[37 nt withheld, positions 7579-7615]
ACCCTATCTCGGTCTATTCTTTTGATTTATAAGGGATTTTGCCGATTTCGGCCTATTGGTTAAAAAATGA
GCTGATTTAACAAAAATTTAACGCGAATTTTAACAAAATATTAACGCTTACAATTTAGGTGGCACTTTTC
GGGGAAATGTGCGCGGAACCCCTATTTGTTTATTTTTCTAAATACATTCAAATATGTATCCGCTCATGAG
ACAATAACCCTGATAAATGCTTCAATAATATTGAAAAAGGAAGAGTATGAGTATTCAACATTTCCGTGTC
GCCCTTATTCCCTTTTTTGCGGCATTTTGCCTTCCTGTTTTTGCTCACCCAGAAACGCTGGTGAAAGTAA
AAGATGCTGAAGATCAGTTGGGTGCACGAGTGGGTTACATCGAACTGGATCTCAACAGCGGTAAGATCCT
TGAGAGTTTTCGCCCCGAAGAACGTTTTCCAATGATGAGCACTTTTAAAGTTCTGCTATGTGGCGCGGTA
TTATCCCGTATTGACGCCGGGCAAGAGCAACTCGGTCGCCGCATACACTATTCTCAGAATGACTTGGTTG
AGTACTCACCAGTCACAGAAAAGCATCTTACGGATGGCATGACAGTAAGAGAATTATGCAGTGCTGCCAT
AACCATGAGTGATAACACTGCGGCCAACTTACTTCTGACAACGATCGGAGGACCGAAGGAGCTAACCGCT
TTTTTGCACAACATGGGGGATCATGTAACTCGCCTTGATCGTTGGGAACCGGAGCTGAATGAAGCCATAC
CAAACGACGAGCGTGACACCACGATGCCTGTAGCAATGGCAACAACGTTGCGCAAACTATTAACTGGCGA
ACTACTTACTCTAGCTTCCCGGCAACAATTAATAGACTGGATGGAGGCGGATAAAGTTGCAGGACCACTT
CTGCGCTCGGCCCTTCCGGCTGGCTGGTTTATTGCTGATAAATCTGGAGCCGGTGAGCGTGGGTCTCGCG
GTATCATTGCAGCACTGGGGCCAGATGGTAAGCCCTCCCGTATCGTAGTTATCTACACGACGGGGAGTCA
GGCAACTATGGATGAACGAAATAGACAGATCGCTGAGATAGGTGCCTCACTGATTAAGCATTGGTAACTG
TCAGACCAAGTTTACTCATATATACTTTAGATTGATTTAAAACTTCATTTTTAATTTAAAAGGATCTAGG
TGAAGATCCTTTTTGATAATCTCATGACCAAAATCCCTTAACGTGAGTTTTCGTTCCACTGAGCGTCAGA
CCCCGTAGAAAAGATCAAAGGATCTTCTTGAGATCCTTTTTTTCTGCGCGTAATCTGCTGCTTGCAAACA
AAAAAACCACCGCTACCAGCGGTGGTTTGTTTGCCGGATCAAGAGCTACCAACTCTTTTTCCGAAGGTAA
CTGGCTTCAGCAGAGCGCAGATACCAAATACTGTTCTTCTAGTGTAGCCGTAGTTAGGCCACCACTTCAA
GAACTCTGTAGCACCGCCTACATACCTCGCTCTGCTAATCCTGTTACCAGTGGCTGCTGCCAGTGGCGAT
AAGTCGTGTCTTACCGGGTTGGACTCAAGACGATAGTTACCGGATAAGGCGCAGCGGTCGGGCTGAACGG
GGGGTTCGTGCACACAGCCCAGCTTGGAGCGAACGACCTACACCGAACTGAGATACCTACAGCGTGAGCT
ATGAGAAAGCGCCACGCTTCCCGAAGGGAGAAAGGCGGACAGGTATCCGGTAAGCGGCAGGGTCGGAACA
GGAGAGCGCACGAGGGAGCTTCCAGGGGGAAACGCCTGGTATCTTTATAGTCCTGTCGGGTTTCGCCACC
TCTGACTTGAGCGTCGATTTTTGTGATGCTCGTCAGGGGGGCGGAGCCTATGGAAAAACGCCAGCAACGC
GGCCTTTTTACGGTTCCTGGCCTTTTGCTGGCCTTTTGCTCACATGTTCTTTCCTGCGTTATCCCCTGAT
TCTGTGGATAACCGTATTACCGCCTTTGAGTGAGCTGATACCGCTCGCCGCAGCCGAACGACCGAGCGCA
GCGAGTCAGTGAGCGAGGAAGCGGAAGAGCGCCCAATACGCAAACCGCCTCTCCCCGCGCGTTGGCCGAT
TCATTAATGCAGCTGGCACGACAGGTTTCCCGACTGGAAAGCGGGCAGTGAGCGCAACGCAATTAATGTG
AGTTAGCTCACTCATTAGGCACCCCAGGCTTTACACTTTATGCTTCCGGCTCGTATGTTGTGTGGAATTG
TGAGCGGATAACAATTTCACACAGGAAACAGCTATGACCATGATTACGCCAAGCGCGCAATTAACCCTCA
CTAAAGGGAACAAAAGCTGGAGCTGCAAGC
Features (pLannotate 1.2.2; 34 found; start..end, strand, type, name):
      5..231     +  promoter       RSV promoter: Rous sarcoma virus enhancer/promoter
    232..412     +  LTR            5' LTR (truncated): truncated 5' long terminal repeat (LTR) from HIV-1
    459..584     +  misc_feature   HIV-1 Ψ: packaging signal of human immunodeficiency virus type 1
    568..931     +  CDS            HIV-1 gag (fragment): gag protein from human immunodeficiency virus 1; gag
   1077..1310    +  misc_feature   RRE: The Rev response element (RRE) of HIV-1 allows for Rev-dependent mRNA export from the nucleus to the cytoplasm.
   1687..1713    +  CDS            Rev (fragment): human immunodeficiency virus 1 (HIV-1) Rev protein; rev; enhances nuclear export of unspliced and incompletely spliced viral mRNAs
   1720..1743    +  promoter       SV40 promoter (fragment): SV40 early promoter
   1744..1815    +  promoter       SV40 promoter (fragment): SV40 enhancer and early promoter
   1839..1974    +  rep_origin     SV40 ori: SV40 origin of replication
   2020..2616    +  CDS            PuroR (fragment): puromycin N-acetyltransferase; pac from Streptomyces; confers resistance to puromycin
   2665..2782    +  misc_feature   cPPT/CTS: central polypurine tract and central termination sequence of HIV-1
   2847..2913    +  CDS            small t antigen (fragment): SV40 (simian virus 40) small t antigen
   2920..4098    +  promoter       EF-1α promoter: strong constitutive promoter for human elongation factor EF-1α
   4119..4136    +  protein_bind   attB1 (fragment): mutant version of attB; core recombination site for the Gateway® BP reaction BP Clonase™
   4142..5626    +  CDS            ZNF212: ZN212_HUMAN - Also known as ZNFC150. Experimental evidence at protein level: Swiss-Prot protein existence level 1. May be involved in transcriptional regulation. From Homo sapiens (Human).
   5628..5652    -  protein_bind   attB2: mutant version of attB; recombination site for the Gateway® BP reaction BP Clonase™
   5660..5701    +  CDS            V5 tag: epitope tag from simian virus 5
   5717..5770    +  promoter       U6 promoter (fragment): RNA polymerase III promoter for human U6 snRNA
   5812..6400    +  misc_feature   WPRE: woodchuck hepatitis virus posttranscriptional regulatory element
   6451..6470    +  misc_feature   cPPT/CTS (fragment): central polypurine tract and central termination sequence of HIV-1
   6472..6705    +  LTR            3' LTR (ΔU3): self-inactivating 3' long terminal repeat (LTR) from HIV-1
   6783..6904    +  polyA_signal   SV40 poly(A) signal: SV40 polyadenylation signal
   6944..7079    +  rep_origin     SV40 ori: SV40 origin of replication
   7100..7118    -  promoter       T7 promoter: promoter for bacteriophage T7 RNA polymerase
   7126..7281    +  CDS            lacZα (fragment): LacZα fragment of β-galactosidase; lacZ fragment
   7286..7714    +  rep_origin     f1 ori (sequence partly withheld): f1 bacteriophage origin of replication; arrow indicates direction of (+) strand synthesis
   7767..7871    +  promoter       AmpR promoter: bla
   7872..8732    +  CDS            AmpR: β-lactamase; bla; confers resistance to ampicillin, carbenicillin, and related antibiotics
   8903..9491    +  rep_origin     ori: high-copy-number ColE1/pMB1/pBR322/pUC origin of replication
   9674..9766    +  CDS            lacI (fragment): lac repressor; lacI; The lac repressor binds to the lac operator to inhibit transcription in E. coli. This inhibition can be relieved by adding lactose or isopropyl-β-D-thiogalactopyranoside (IPTG).
   9779..9800    +  protein_bind   CAP binding site: CAP binding activates transcription in the presence of cAMP. E. coli catabolite activator protein
   9815..9845    +  promoter       lac promoter: promoter for the E. coli lac operon
   9853..9869    +  protein_bind   lac operator: The lac repressor binds to the lac operator to inhibit transcription in E. coli. This inhibition can be relieved by adding lactose or isopropyl-β-D-thiogalactopyranoside (IPTG). lac repressor encoded by lacI
   9914..9932    +  promoter       T3 promoter: promoter for bacteriophage T3 RNA polymerase
