[The description below was written by a language model from this plasmid's Addgene catalogue record and pLannotate feature annotations shown in this document.]
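Description:
TFORF3100 is a third-generation-style, self-inactivating lentiviral expression plasmid built on the pLX_TRC317 backbone and carrying the human zinc finger protein gene ZNF212. It is one member of a barcoded transcription factor ORF collection. In bacteria it is maintained through a high-copy ColE1/pUC-type origin and selected with ampicillin via the bla gene. An f1 origin and remnants of a lac/lacZα cloning region with T7 and T3 promoters are also present in the backbone. The depositor notes that the plasmid can be prone to recombination.

The viral portion starts with an RSV promoter fused to a truncated HIV-1 5' LTR, which drives Tat-independent production of the genomic RNA. This is followed by the Ψ packaging signal, a gag fragment, the RRE for Rev-dependent nuclear export, and a cPPT/CTS. The ΔU3 3' LTR leaves the integrated provirus transcriptionally inactive at its LTRs. Two expression units sit between the LTRs. The first is an SV40 early promoter driving puromycin N-acetyltransferase, for selection of transduced mammalian cells. The second is the strong constitutive EF-1α promoter driving the ZNF212 ORF. The ORF was introduced by Gateway cloning and is flanked by attB1 and attB2 sites, with attB2 read through into a C-terminal V5 epitope tag for detection. A WPRE downstream enhances transcript stability and expression.

According to the record, each construct in the collection carries a unique 24-bp barcode, although this is not annotated separately in the feature table. The barcode allows the overexpressed factor to be identified in pooled screens, such as those probing transcription factor-driven directed differentiation.
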