Addgene plasmid #144576: TFORF3100
Purpose: Lentiviral vector for overexpressing transcription factor ORFs with unique 24-bp barcodes. Barcodes facilitate identification of transcription factors in pooled screens.
Depositing lab: Feng Zhang. Depositing organization: Broad Institute. Publication: A transcription factor atlas of directed differentiation. Joung J, Ma S, Tay T, Geiger-Schuller KR, Kirchgatterer PC, Verdine VK, Guo B, Arias-Garcia MA, Allen WE, Singh A, Kuksenko O, Abudayyeh OO, Gootenberg JS, Fu Z, Macrae RK, Buenrostro JD, Regev A, Zhang F. Cell. 2023 Jan 5;186(1):209-229.e26. doi: 10.1016/j.cell.2022.11.026. PubMed 36608654.
Backbone
  Vector backbone: pLX_TRC317
  Backbone manufacturer: Broad Institute Genetic Perturbation Platform
  Backbone size w/o insert (bp): 8264
  Vector type: Mammalian Expression, Lentiviral
  Selectable markers: Puromycin
Growth in bacteria
  Bacterial resistance: Ampicillin, 100 μg/mL
  Growth temperature: 37°C
  Growth strain: NEB Stable
  Copy number: High Copy
Gene/Insert
  Gene/Insert name: ZNF212
  Species: H. sapiens (human)
  Insert size (bp): 1691
  Entrez Gene: ZNF212 (a.k.a. C2H2-150, ZNF182, ZNFC150)
  Promoter: EF1a
  Tag / fusion protein: V5 (C terminal on insert)
  Cloning method: Gateway Cloning
  Sequencing primers: 5′ GGGTGGAGACTGAAGTTAGGCCAG; 3′ CACATAGCGTAAAAGGAGCAACATAG
Resource information
  A portion of this plasmid was derived from a plasmid made by: Broad Institute Genetic Perturbation Platform
Terms and licenses: Academic/Nonprofit Terms; Industry Terms: Not Available to Industry
Depositor comments: NM_012256.3 Please test multiple small colonies in case of plasmid recombination. To make this collection available in a timely manner, a portion of this collection was not fully sequenced by Addgene. If an Addgene verified full plasmid sequence is not available, please contact us prior to placing an order to request the full sequence.
How to cite: TFORF3100 was a gift from Feng Zhang (Addgene plasmid # 144576 ; http://n2t.net/addgene:144576 ; RRID:Addgene_144576)
