>Addgene plasmid #144576 | TFORF3100 | depositor partial sequence | sequence record 285843 | Insert
ATCGATTGATCAACAAGTTTGTACAAAAAAGTTGGCATGGCGGAGTCGGCGCCTGCTCGGCACAGGAGAA
AACGACGCTCCACACCTTTAACTTCTTCCACACTTCCTTCACAAGCAACAGAGAAAAGCTCCTATTTTCA
GACCACCGAGATTTCACTCTGGACGGTGGTGGCCGCTATTCAGGCTGTGGAGAAGAAGATGGAGTCCCAG
GCTGCCCGGCTACAGAGCCTGGAGGGGCGCACGGGGACAGCCGAGAAGAAGCTGGCTGACTGCGAGAAGA
TGGCCGTGGAGTTCGGGAACCAGCTGGAGGGCAAGTGGGCCGTGCTGGGGACCCTGCTGCAGGAGTATGG
GCTACTGCAGAGGCGGCTGGAGAACGTGGAGAACCTGCTGCGCAACAGGAACTTCTGGATCCTGCGGCTG
CCCCCGGGCAGCAAGGGGGAGGCCCCCAAGGTGTCCAGGTCACTGGAGAATGATGGCGTCTGTTTCACCG
AGCAGGAATGGGAGAATCTGGAGGATTGGCAGAAGGAGCTCTACAGAAACGTGATGGAGAGTAACTATGA
GACACTGGTCTCTCTGAAGGTCCTTGGCCAGACAGAGGGAGAAGCGGAGTTGGGTACAGAGATGCTGGGT
GACTTGGAAGAGGAAGGTCCTGGTGGTGCCCACCCAGCAGGTGGGGTCATGATCAAACAGGAGCTACAGT
ATACACAGGAAGGCCCTGCGGATCTTCCTGGAGAGTTCTCATGCATTGCTGAAGAGCAGGCTTTCCTGAG
CCCAGAGCAGACCGAACTCTGGGGTGGTCAGGGCAGTTCTGTCCTCTTGGAAACAGGTCCTGGGGACTCT
ACTCTAGAGGAGCCTGTTGGTAGTAGAGTTCCTAGCAGCAGCAGAACTGTGGGCTGCCCGAAGCAGAAAT
CTCATAGGCAGGTACAGCTGGACCAGGAATGTGGGCAGGGCCTGAAGCTGAAAAAGGACACTTCCCGCCC
CTACGAATGTTCTGAGTGTGAGATCACCTTCCGCTATAAGCAGCAGCTGGCCACACATCTGCGCAGCCAC
TCTGGGTGGGGGTCTTGTACACCTGAGGAGCCAGAGGAGAGCCTTAGGCCCAGGCCACGGCTGAAACCAC
AGACCAAAAAGGCCAAGCTGCATCAGTGTGATGTGTGCCTGAGGAGCTTCAGCTGCAAGGTGAGCCTGGT
GACCCATCAGCGTTGCCACCTGCAGGAGGGGCCCAGTGCCGGCCAGCATGTCCAAGAGAGGTTCTCACCC
AACAGCCTGGTTGCCCTGCCTGGCCACATCCCTTGGAGGAAAAGCCGGAGTTCCCTCATCTGTGGTTACT
GTGGCAAGAGCTTCAGTCACCCATCTGACTTGGTGCGGCACCAGCGCATCCACACGGGTGAGCGGCCCTA
CAGCTGCACTGAGTGTGAGAAGAGCTTTGTCCAGAAGCAGCACCTCCTGCAGCACCAGAAGATCCACCAG
CGGGAGCGGGGTGGGCTGGCCCTGGAGCCCGGAAGGCCCAATGGCCTGCTTTACCCAACTTTCTTGTACA
AAGTGGTTGATATCGGTAAGCCTATCCCTAACCCTCTCCTCGGTCTCGATTCTACGTAGTAATGAACTAG
TCCGTAACTTGAAAGTATTTCGATTTCTTGGCTTTATATATCTTGTGGAAAGGACGATTCTATCAGTACC
GACTGTTTGTC
