>Addgene plasmid #144576 | TFORF3100 | depositor partial sequence | sequence record 285844 | Barcode
TTCTATCAGTACCGACTGTTTGTC
